Addgene plasmid #231927: pAAV-Ef1a-Coff/Fon-EYFP
Purpose: Cre-off/Flp-on EYFP under the Ef1a promoter
Depositing lab: Karl Deisseroth. Depositing organization: Stanford University. Publication: Targeting cells with single vectors using multiple-feature Boolean logic. Fenno LE, Mattis J, Ramakrishnan C, Hyun M, Lee SY, He M, Tucciarone J, Selimbeyoglu A, Berndt A, Grosenick L, Zalocusky KA, Bernstein H, Swanson H, Perry C, Diester I, Boyce FM, Bass CE, Neve R, Huang ZJ, Deisseroth K. Nat Methods. 2014 Jul;11(7):763-72. doi: 10.1038/nmeth.2996. Epub 2014 Jun 8. PubMed 24908100.
Backbone
  Vector backbone: AAV
  Vector type: AAV
Growth in bacteria
  Bacterial resistance: Ampicillin, 100 μg/mL
  Growth temperature: 37°C
  Growth strain: NEB Stable
  Copy number: Unknown
Gene/Insert
  Gene/Insert name: eYFP with introns
  Species: Synthetic
  Insert size (bp): 1318
  Promoter: Ef1a
  Cloning method: Restriction Enzyme; 5′ cloning site BamHI (not destroyed); 3′ cloning site EcoRI (not destroyed)
  Sequencing primers: 5′ TGGAATTTGCCCTTTTTGAG; 3′ GGGCCACAACTCCTCATAAA
Terms and licenses: Academic/Nonprofit Terms; Industry Terms: Not Available to Industry
How to cite: pAAV-Ef1a-Coff/Fon-EYFP was a gift from Karl Deisseroth (Addgene plasmid # 231927 ; http://n2t.net/addgene:231927 ; RRID:Addgene_231927)
