[The description below was written by a language model from this plasmid's Addgene catalogue record and pLannotate feature annotations shown in this document.]
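Description:
pAAV-Ef1a-Coff/Fon-EYFP is an adeno-associated virus transfer plasmid (6,625 nt in the sequenced record) that expresses EYFP only under a Boolean combination of recombinases: Flp present and Cre absent. It replicates in bacteria from a high-copy ColE1/pUC-type origin, is selected with ampicillin through the bla gene, and also carries an f1 phage origin. The expression cassette lies between AAV2 inverted terminal repeats, which allow the intervening DNA to be packaged into AAV particles. The 3′ ITR is annotated in full, whereas only short fragments of the 5′ ITR were detected, which is common for these structured repeats in automated annotation.

Within the ITRs, the human EF-1α promoter drives a synthetic 1,318 bp "eYFP with introns" insert, followed by a WPRE to boost transcript stability and expression, and a human growth hormone polyadenylation signal. The fluorescent protein coding sequence is split into two pieces separated by intron sequence, annotated as β-globin intron fragments. The first piece, annotated as a GFP-family fragment, is in the sense orientation and is flanked by opposing pairs of lox2272 and loxN sites, so Cre would invert it and lock it in the antisense orientation, destroying the reading frame (Cre-off). The larger EYFP fragment starts in the antisense orientation and, according to the stated design, must be inverted by Flp for an intact, spliceable EYFP transcript to form (Flp-on). The Flp recognition sites themselves are not annotated in the feature table. The construct serves as a fluorescent reporter or control for intersectional viral labelling of cells defined by Flp expression and lack of Cre expression.
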