Features (pLannotate 1.2.2; 23 found; start..end, strand, type, name):
      1..589     +  rep_origin     ori: high-copy-number ColE1/pMB1/pBR322/pUC origin of replication
    662..689     +  repeat_region  AAV2 ITR (fragment): inverted terminal repeat of adeno-associated virus serotype 2 inverted
    718..745     +  repeat_region  AAV2 ITR (fragment): inverted terminal repeat of adeno-associated virus serotype 2 inverted
    808..874     +  CDS            small t antigen (fragment): SV40 (simian virus 40) small t antigen
    881..2059    +  promoter       EF-1α promoter: strong constitutive promoter for human elongation factor EF-1α
   2066..2099    +  protein_bind   lox2272: Cre-mediated recombination occurs in the 8-bp core sequence (GGATACTT). lox2272 sites are compatible with each other, but incompatible with loxP or loxN sites (Lee and Saito, 1988). Cre recombinase
   2150..2183    +  protein_bind   loxN: Cre-mediated recombination occurs in the 8-bp core sequence (GTATACCT). loxN sites are compatible with each other, but incompatible with loxP or lox2272 sites. Cre recombinase
   2184..2354    +  CDS            cEGFP (fragment): cEGFP is a basic (constitutively fluorescent) green fluorescent protein published in 2008, derived from Aequorea victoria.
   2375..2408    -  protein_bind   lox2272: Cre-mediated recombination occurs in the 8-bp core sequence (GGATACTT). lox2272 sites are compatible with each other, but incompatible with loxP or loxN sites (Lee and Saito, 1988). Cre recombinase
   2409..2458    -  intron         β-globin intron (fragment): internally truncated intron from human β-globin
   2459..2492    -  protein_bind   loxN: Cre-mediated recombination occurs in the 8-bp core sequence (GTATACCT). loxN sites are compatible with each other, but incompatible with loxP or lox2272 sites. Cre recombinase
   2625..3187    -  CDS            EYFP (fragment): enhanced YFP mammalian codon-optimized
   3294..3344    -  intron         β-globin intron (fragment): internally truncated intron from human β-globin
   3378..3402    +  misc_feature   MCS (fragment): pBluescript multiple cloning site
   3402..3990    +  misc_feature   WPRE: woodchuck hepatitis virus posttranscriptional regulatory element
   4022..4498    +  polyA_signal   hGH poly(A) signal: human growth hormone polyadenylation signal
   4538..4678    +  repeat_region  AAV2 ITR: inverted terminal repeat of adeno-associated virus serotype 2 inverted
   4683..4734    -  misc_feature   bom (fragment): basis of mobility region from pBR322
   4753..5208    +  rep_origin     f1 ori (sequence partly withheld): f1 bacteriophage origin of replication; arrow indicates direction of (+) strand synthesis
   5209..5258    -  misc_feature   bom (fragment): basis of mobility region from pBR322
   5360..5395    -  CDS            rop (fragment): Rop protein, which maintains plasmids at low copy number; rop
   5490..5594    +  promoter       AmpR promoter: bla
   5595..6455    +  CDS            AmpR: β-lactamase; bla; confers resistance to ampicillin, carbenicillin, and related antibiotics
>Addgene plasmid #231927 | pAAV-Ef1a-Coff/Fon-EYFP | addgene full sequence | sequence record 458907 | Addgene NGS Result
TTGAGATCCTTTTTTTCTGCGCGTAATCTGCTGCTTGCAAACAAAAAAACCACCGCTACCAGCGGTGGTT
TGTTTGCCGGATCAAGAGCTACCAACTCTTTTTCCGAAGGTAACTGGCTTCAGCAGAGCGCAGATACCAA
ATACTGTTCTTCTAGTGTAGCCGTAGTTAGGCCACCACTTCAAGAACTCTGTAGCACCGCCTACATACCT
CGCTCTGCTAATCCTGTTACCAGTGGCTGCTGCCAGTGGCGATAAGTCGTGTCTTACCGGGTTGGACTCA
AGACGATAGTTACCGGATAAGGCGCAGCGGTCGGGCTGAACGGGGGGTTCGTGCACACAGCCCAGCTTGG
AGCGAACGACCTACACCGAACTGAGATACCTACAGCGTGAGCTATGAGAAAGCGCCACGCTTCCCGAAGG
GAGAAAGGCGGACAGGTATCCGGTAAGCGGCAGGGTCGGAACAGGAGAGCGCACGAGGGAGCTTCCAGGG
GGAAACGCCTGGTATCTTTATAGTCCTGTCGGGTTTCGCCACCTCTGACTTGAGCGTCGATTTTTGTGAT
GCTCGTCAGGGGGGCGGAGCCTATGGAAAAACGCCAGCAACGCGGCCTTTTTACGGTTCCTGGCCTTTTG
CTGGCCTTTTGCTCACATGTCCTGCAGGCAGCTGCGCGCTCGCTCGCTCACTGAGGCCGCCCGGGCGTCG
GGCGACCTTTGGTCGCCCGGCCTCAGTGAGCGAGCGAGCGCGCAGAGAGGGAGTGGCCAACTCCATCACT
AGGGGTTCCTGCGGCCGCACGCGTAAGCTTTGCAAAGATGGATAAAGTTTTAAACAGAGAGGAATCTTTG
CAGCTAATGGACCTTCTAGGTCTTGAAAGGAGTGGGAATTGGCTCCGGTGCCCGTCAGTGGGCAGAGCGC
ACATCGCCCACAGTCCCCGAGAAGTTGGGGGGAGGGGTCGGCAATTGAACCGGTGCCTAGAGAAGGTGGC
GCGGGGTAAACTGGGAAAGTGATGTCGTGTACTGGCTCCGCCTTTTTCCCGAGGGTGGGGGAGAACCGTA
TATAAGTGCAGTAGTCGCCGTGAACGTTCTTTTTCGCAACGGGTTTGCCGCCAGAACACAGGTAAGTGCC
GTGTGTGGTTCCCGCGGGCCTGGCCTCTTTACGGGTTATGGCCCTTGCGTGCCTTGAATTACTTCCACCT
GGCTGCAGTACGTGATTCTTGATCCCGAGCTTCGGGTTGGAAGTGGGTGGGAGAGTTCGAGGCCTTGCGC
TTAAGGAGCCCCTTCGCCTCGTGCTTGAGTTGAGGCCTGGCCTGGGCGCTGGGGCCGCCGCGTGCGAATC
TGGTGGCACCTTCGCGCCTGTCTCGCTGCTTTCGATAAGTCTCTAGCCATTTAAAATTTTTGATGACCTG
CTGCGACGCTTTTTTTCTGGCAAGATAGTCTTGTAAATGCGGGCCAAGATCTGCACACTGGTATTTCGGT
TTTTGGGGCCGCGGGCGGCGACGGGGCCCGTGCGTCCCAGCGCACATGTTCGGCGAGGCGGGGCCTGCGA
GCGCGGCCACCGAGAATCGGACGGGGGTAGTCTCAAGCTGGCCGGCCTGCTCTGGTGCCTGGCCTCGCGC
CGCCGTGTATCGCCCCGCCCTGGGCGGCAAGGCTGGCCCGGTCGGCACCAGTTGCGTGAGCGGAAAGATG
GCCGCTTCCCGGCCCTGCTGCAGGGAGCTCAAAATGGAGGACGCGGCGCTCGGGAGAGCGGGCGGGTGAG
TCACCCACACAAAGGAAAAGGGCCTTTCCGTCCTCAGCCGTCGCTTCATGTGACTCCACGGAGTACCGGG
CGCCGTCCAGGCACCTCGATTAGTTCTCGAGCTTTTGGAGTACGTCGTCTTTAGGTTGGGGGGAGGGGTT
TTATGCGATGGAGTTTCCCCACACTGAGTGGGTGGAGACTGAAGTTAGGCCAGCTTGGCACTTGATGTAA
TTCTCCTTGGAATTTGCCCTTTTTGAGTTTGGATCTTGGTTCATTCTCAAGCCTCAGACAGTGGTTCAAA
GTTTTTTTCTTCCATTTCAGGTGTCGTGAGGATCCATAACTTCGTATAGGATACTTTATACGAAGTTATG
TAGCTGGAGCAATTTGAAAAGATTGTTGTATTACCTCTAGCTGCGCTTAATAACTTCGTATAGTATACCT
TATACGAAGTTATACTAGTGCCACCATGGTGAGCAAGGGCGAGGAGCTGTTCACCGGGGTGGTGCCCATC
CTGGTCGAGCTGGACGGCGACGTAAACGGCCACAAGTTCAGCGTGTCCGGCGAGGGCGAGGGCGATGCCA
CCTACGGCAAGCTGACCCTGAAGTTCATCTGCACCACCGGCAAGGTGAGTACAGGAGGGCTAGCATAACT
TCGTATAAAGTATCCTATACGAAGTTATTTGCCTTAACCCAGAAATTATCACTGTTATTCTTTAGATAGG
TGCAAAGAATAACTTCGTATAAGGTATACTATACGAAGTTATGGTACCGAAGTTCCTATTCTTCAAATAG
TATAGGAACTTCAATTGTTATTGGTGCAAAGAATCACTTCCTTAAGTCTTTATACTGCCCAGGAAGTTCC
TATTCTTCAAAAGGTATAGGAACTTCGGCGCGCCTTACTTGTACAGCTCGTCCATGCCGAGAGTGATCCC
GGCGGCGGTCACGAACTCCAGCAGGACCATGTGATCGCGCTTCTCGTTGGGGTCTTTGCTCAGGGCGGAC
TGGTAGCTCAGGTAGTGGTTGTCGGGCAGCAGCACGGGGCCGTCGCCGATGGGGGTGTTCTGCTGGTAGT
GGTCGGCGAGCTGCACGCTGCCGTCCTCGATGTTGTGGCGGATCTTGAAGTTCACCTTGATGCCGTTCTT
CTGCTTGTCGGCCATGATATAGACGTTGTGGCTGTTGTAGTTGTACTCCAGCTTGTGCCCCAGGATGTTG
CCGTCCTCCTTGAAGTCGATGCCCTTCAGCTCGATGCGGTTCACCAGGGTGTCGCCCTCGAACTTCACCT
CGGCGCGGGTCTTGTAGTTGCCGTCGTCCTTGAAGAAGATGGTGCGCTCCTGGACGTAGCCTTCGGGCAT
GGCGGACTTGAAGAAGTCGTGCTGCTTCATGTGGTCGGGGTAGCGGGCGAAGCACTGCAGGCCGTAGCCG
AAGGTGGTCACGAGGGTGGGCCAGGGCACGGGCAGCTGTGGGACGACATGACTTAACCAGTTAACCATGT
TCTCTGAACATGAGAAGGGCTGGCCACTCTCCATCTAGAGAAGTTCCTATACTATTTGAAGAATAGGAAC
TTCTTGCCTTAACCCAGAAATTATCACTGTTATTCTTTAGAATAGTGCAAAGAGAAGTTCCTATACCTTT
TGAAGAATAGGAACTTCGAATTCGATATCAAGCTTATCGATAATCAACCTCTGGATTACAAAATTTGTGA
AAGATTGACTGGTATTCTTAACTATGTTGCTCCTTTTACGCTATGTGGATACGCTGCTTTAATGCCTTTG
TATCATGCTATTGCTTCCCGTATGGCTTTCATTTTCTCCTCCTTGTATAAATCCTGGTTGCTGTCTCTTT
ATGAGGAGTTGTGGCCCGTTGTCAGGCAACGTGGCGTGGTGTGCACTGTGTTTGCTGACGCAACCCCCAC
TGGTTGGGGCATTGCCACCACCTGTCAGCTCCTTTCCGGGACTTTCGCTTTCCCCCTCCCTATTGCCACG
GCGGAACTCATCGCCGCCTGCCTTGCCCGCTGCTGGACAGGGGCTCGGCTGTTGGGCACTGACAATTCCG
TGGTGTTGTCGGGGAAATCATCGTCCTTTCCTTGGCTGCTCGCCTATGTTGCCACCTGGATTCTGCGCGG
GACGTCCTTCTGCTACGTCCCTTCGGCCCTCAATCCAGCGGACCTTCCTTCCCGCGGCCTGCTGCCGGCT
CTGCGGCCTCTTCCGCGTCTTCGCCTTCGCCCTCAGACGAGTCGGATCTCCCTTTGGGCCGCCTCCCCGC
ATCGATACCGAGCGCTGCTCGAGAGATCTACGGGTGGCATCCCTGTGACCCCTCCCCAGTGCCTCTCCTG
GCCCTGGAAGTTGCCACTCCAGTGCCCACCAGCCTTGTCCTAATAAAATTAAGTTGCATCATTTTGTCTG
ACTAGGTGTCCTTCTATAATATTATGGGGTGGAGGGGGGTGGTATGGAGCAAGGGGCAAGTTGGGAAGAC
AACCTGTAGGGCCTGCGGGGTCTATTGGGAACCAAGCTGGAGTGCAGTGGCACAATCTTGGCTCACTGCA
ATCTCCGCCTCCTGGGTTCAAGCGATTCTCCTGCCTCAGCCTCCCGAGTTGTTGGGATTCCAGGCATGCA
TGACCAGGCTCAGCTAATTTTTGTTTTTTTGGTAGAGACGGGGTTTCACCATATTGGCCAGGCTGGTCTC
CAACTCCTAATCTCAGGTGATCTACCCACCTTGGCCTCCCAAATTGCTGGGATTACAGGCGTGAACCACT
GCTCCCTTCCCTGTCCTTCTGATTTTGTAGGTAACCACGTGCGGACCGAGCGGCCGCAGGAACCCCTAGT
GATGGAGTTGGCCACTCCCTCTCTGCGCGCTCGCTCGCTCACTGAGGCCGGGCGACCAAAGGTCGCCCGA
CGCCCGGGCTTTGCCCGGGCGGCCTCAGTGAGCGAGCGAGCGCGCAGCTGCCTGCAGGGGCGCCTGATGC
GGTATTTTCTCCTTACGCATCTGTGCGGTATTTCACACCGCATA
[95 nt withheld, positions 4735-4829]
T
[46 nt withheld, positions 4831-4876]
C
[141 nt withheld, positions 4878-5018]
CCTTTGACGTTGGAGTCCACGTTCTTT
[37 nt withheld, positions 5046-5082]
ACTCTATCTCGGGCTATTCTTTTGATTTATAAGGGATTTTGCCGATTTCGGTCTATTGGTTAAAAAATGA
GCTGATTTAACAAAAATTTAACGCGAATTTTAACAAAATATTAACGTTTACAATTTTATGGTGCACTCTC
AGTACAATCTGCTCTGATGCCGCATAGTTAAGCCAGCCCCGACACCCGCCAACACCCGCTGACGCGCCCT
GACGGGCTTGTCTGCTCCCGGCATCCGCTTACAGACAAGCTGTGACCGTCTCCGGGAGCTGCATGTGTCA
GAGGTTTTCACCGTCATCACCGAAACGCGCGAGACGAAAGGGCCTCGTGATACGCCTATTTTTATAGGTT
AATGTCATGATAATAATGGTTTCTTAGACGTCAGGTGGCACTTTTCGGGGAAATGTGCGCGGAACCCCTA
TTTGTTTATTTTTCTAAATACATTCAAATATGTATCCGCTCATGAGACAATAACCCTGATAAATGCTTCA
ATAATATTGAAAAAGGAAGAGTATGAGTATTCAACATTTCCGTGTCGCCCTTATTCCCTTTTTTGCGGCA
TTTTGCCTTCCTGTTTTTGCTCACCCAGAAACGCTGGTGAAAGTAAAAGATGCTGAAGATCAGTTGGGTG
CACGAGTGGGTTACATCGAACTGGATCTCAACAGCGGTAAGATCCTTGAGAGTTTTCGCCCCGAAGAACG
TTTTCCAATGATGAGCACTTTTAAAGTTCTGCTATGTGGCGCGGTATTATCCCGTATTGACGCCGGGCAA
GAGCAACTCGGTCGCCGCATACACTATTCTCAGAATGACTTGGTTGAGTACTCACCAGTCACAGAAAAGC
ATCTTACGGATGGCATGACAGTAAGAGAATTATGCAGTGCTGCCATAACCATGAGTGATAACACTGCGGC
CAACTTACTTCTGACAACGATCGGAGGACCGAAGGAGCTAACCGCTTTTTTGCACAACATGGGGGATCAT
GTAACTCGCCTTGATCGTTGGGAACCGGAGCTGAATGAAGCCATACCAAACGACGAGCGTGACACCACGA
TGCCTGTAGCAATGGCAACAACGTTGCGCAAACTATTAACTGGCGAACTACTTACTCTAGCTTCCCGGCA
ACAATTAATAGACTGGATGGAGGCGGATAAAGTTGCAGGACCACTTCTGCGCTCGGCCCTTCCGGCTGGC
TGGTTTATTGCTGATAAATCTGGAGCCGGTGAGCGTGGGTCTCGCGGTATCATTGCAGCACTGGGGCCAG
ATGGTAAGCCCTCCCGTATCGTAGTTATCTACACGACGGGGAGTCAGGCAACTATGGATGAACGAAATAG
ACAGATCGCTGAGATAGGTGCCTCACTGATTAAGCATTGGTAACTGTCAGACCAAGTTTACTCATATATA
CTTTAGATTGATTTAAAACTTCATTTTTAATTTAAAAGGATCTAGGTGAAGATCCTTTTTGATAATCTCA
TGACCAAAATCCCTTAACGTGAGTTTTCGTTCCACTGAGCGTCAGACCCCGTAGAAAAGATCAAAGGATC
TTC
